>Addgene plasmid #69579 | pRRLNeo-pEF1a-p53ash-mCerulean | depositor full sequence | sequence record 123101 | pRRLNeo-pEF1a-p53ash-mCerulean sequence 10565 bps
GTACAAAAAAGCAGGCTTC
[1179 nt withheld, positions 20-1198]
GACCCAGCTTTCTTGTACAAAGTGGGAATGGTGAGCAAGGGCGAGGAGCTGTTCACCGGGGTGGTGCCCA
TCCTGGTCGAGCTGGACGGCGACGTAAACGGCCACAAGTTCAGCGTGTCCGGCGAGGGCGAGGGCGATGC
CACCTACGGCAAGCTGACCCTGAAGTTCATCTGCACCACCGGCAAGCTGCCCGTGCCCTGGCCCACCCTC
GTGACCACCCTGACCTGGGGCGTGCAGTGCTTCGCCCGCTACCCCGACCACATGAAGCAGCACGACTTCT
TCAAGTCCGCCATGCCCGAAGGCTACGTCCAGGAGCGCACCATCTTCTTCAAGGACGACGGCAACTACAA
GACCCGCGCCGAGGTGAAGTTCGAGGGCGACACCCTGGTGAACCGCATCGAGCTGAAGGGCATCGACTTC
AAGGAGGACGGCAACATCCTGGGGCACAAGCTGGAGTACAACGCCATCAGCGACAACGTCTATATCACCG
CCGACAAGCAGAAGAACGGCATCAAGGCCAACTTCAAGATCCGCCACAACATCGAGGACGGCAGCGTGCA
GCTCGCCGACCACTACCAGCAGAACACCCCCATCGGCGACGGCCCCGTGCTGCTGCCCGACAACCACTAC
CTGAGCACCCAGTCCAAGCTGAGCAAAGACCCCAACGAGAAGCGCGATCACATGGTCCTGCTGGAGTTCG
TGACCGCCGCCGGGATCACTCTCGGCATGGACGAGCTGTACAAGTAACAACTTTATTATACATAGTTGAT
AATTCACTGGCCGTCGAGATCCGGACTAGTGAGGCGGAAAGAACCAGCTGTGGAATGTGTGTCAGTTAGG
GTGTGGAAAGTCCCCAGGCTCCCCAGCAGGCAGAAGTATGCAAAGCATGCATCTCAATTAGTCAGCAACC
AGGTGTGGAAAGTCCCCAGGCTCCCCAGCAGGCAGAAGTATGCAAAGCATGCATCTCAATTAGTCAGCAA
CCATAGTCCCGCCCCTAACTCCGCCCATCCCGCCCCTAACTCCGCCCAGTTCCGCCCATTCTCCGCCCCA
TGGCTGACTAATTTTTTTTATTTATGCAGAGGCCGAGGCCGCCTCGGCCTCTGAGCTATTCCAGAAGTAG
TGAGGAGGCTTTTTTGGAGGCCTAGGCTTTTGCAAAGATCGATCAAGAGACAGGATGAGGATCGTTTCGC
ATGATTGAACAAGATGGATTGCACGCAGGTTCTCCGGCCGCTTGGGTGGAGAGGCTATTCGGCTATGACT
GGGCACAACAGACAATCGGCTGCTCTGATGCCGCCGTGTTCCGGCTGTCAGCGCAGGGGCGCCCGGTTCT
TTTTGTCAAGACCGACCTGTCCGGTGCCCTGAATGAACTGCAAGACGAGGCAGCGCGGCTATCGTGGCTG
GCCACGACGGGCGTTCCTTGCGCAGCTGTGCTCGACGTTGTCACTGAAGCGGGAAGGGACTGGCTGCTAT
TGGGCGAAGTGCCGGGGCAGGATCTCCTGTCATCTCACCTTGCTCCTGCCGAGAAAGTATCCATCATGGC
TGATGCAATGCGGCGGCTGCATACGCTTGATCCGGCTACCTGCCCATTCGACCACCAAGCGAAACATCGC
ATCGAGCGAGCACGTACTCGGATGGAAGCCGGTCTTGTCGATCAGGATGATCTGGACGAAGAGCATCAGG
GGCTCGCGCCAGCCGAACTGTTCGCCAGGCTCAAGGCGAGCATGCCCGACGGCGAGGATCTCGTCGTGAC
CCATGGCGATGCCTGCTTGCCGAATATCATGGTGGAAAATGGCCGCTTTTCTGGATTCATCGACTGTGGC
CGGCTGGGTGTGGCGGACCGCTATCAGGACATAGCGTTGGCTACCCGTGATATTGCTGAAGAGCTTGGCG
GCGAATGGGCTGACCGCTTCCTCGTGCTTTACGGTATCGCCGCTCCCGATTCGCAGCGCATCGCCTTCTA
TCGCCTTCTTGACGAGTTCTTCTGAGCGACTAGTTAACGCGTCGACCAGCTAGCTGGCCAGTCGACAATC
AACCTCTGGATTACAAAATTTGTGAAAGATTGACTGGTATTCTTAACTATGTTGCTCCTTTTACGCTATG
TGGATACGCTGCTTTAATGCCTTTGTATCATGCTATTGCTTCCCGTATGGCTTTCATTTTCTCCTCCTTG
TATAAATCCTGGTTGCTGTCTCTTTATGAGGAGTTGTGGCCCGTTGTCAGGCAACGTGGCGTGGTGTGCA
CTGTGTTTGCTGACGCAACCCCCACTGGTTGGGGCATTGCCACCACCTGTCAGCTCCTTTCCGGGACTTT
CGCTTTCCCCCTCCCTATTGCCACGGCGGAACTCATCGCCGCCTGCCTTGCCCGCTGCTGGACAGGGGCT
CGGCTGTTGGGCACTGACAATTCCGTGGTGTTGTCGGGGAAATCATCGTCCTTTCCTTGGCTGCTCGCCT
GTGTTGCCACCTGGATTCTGCGCGGGACGTCCTTCTGCTACGTCCCTTCGGCCCTCAATCCAGCGGACCT
TCCTTCCCGCGGCCTGCTGCCGGCTCTGCGGCCTCTTCCGCGTCTTCGCCTTCGCCCTCAGACGAGTCGG
ATCTCCCTTTGGGCCGCCTCCCCGCCTGAGATCCTTTAAGACCAATGACTTACAAGGCAGCTGTAGATCT
TAGCCACTTTTTAAAAGAAAAGGGGGGACTGGAAGGGCTAATTCACTCCCAACGAAGACAAGATCTGCTT
TTTGCTTGTACTGGGTCTCTCTGGTTAGACCAGATCTGAGCCTGGGAGCTCTCTGGCTAACTAGGGAACC
CACTGCTTAAGCCTCAATAAAGCTTGCCTTGAGTGCTTCAAGTAGTGTGTGCCCGTCTGTTGTGTGACTC
TGGTAACTAGAGATCCCTCAGACCCTTTTAGTCAGTGTGGAAAATCTCTAGCAGTAGTAGTTCATGTCAT
CTTATTATTCAGTATTTATAACTTGCAAAGAAATGAATATCAGAGAGTGAGAGGAACTTGTTTATTGCAG
CTTATAATGGTTACAAATAAAGCAATAGCATCACAAATTTCACAAATAAAGCATTTTTTTCACTGCATTC
TAGTTGTGGTTTGTCCAAACTCATCAATGTATCTTATCATGTCTGGCTCTAGCTATCCCGCCCCTAACTC
CGCCCAGTTCCGCCCATTCTCCGCCCCATGGCTGACTAATTTTTTTTATTTATGCAGAGGCCGAGGCCGC
CTCTGCCTCTGAGCTATTCCAGAAGTAGTGAGGAGGCTTTTTTGGAGGCCTAGGCTTTTGCGTCGAGACG
TACCCAATTCGCCCTATAGTGAGTCGTATTACGCGCGCTCACTGGCCGTCGTTTTACAACGTCGTGACTG
GGAAAACCCTGGCGTTACCCAACTTAATCGCCTTGCAGCACATCCCCCTTTCGCCAGCTGGCGTAATAGC
GAAGAGGCCCGCACCGATCGCCCTTCCCAACAGTTGCGCAGCCTGAATGGCGAATGG
[124 nt withheld, positions 4686-4809]
C
[91 nt withheld, positions 4811-4901]
A
[49 nt withheld, positions 4903-4951]
CCTTTGACGTTGGAGTCCACGTTCTTT
[37 nt withheld, positions 4979-5015]
ACCCTATCTCGGTCTATTCTTTTGATTTATAAGGGATTTTGCCGATTTCGGCCTATTGGTTAAAAAATGA
GCTGATTTAACAAAAATTTAACGCGAATTTTAACAAAATATTAACGTTTACAATTTCCCAGGTGGCACTT
TTCGGGGAAATGTGCGCGGAACCCCTATTTGTTTATTTTTCTAAATACATTCAAATATGTATCCGCTCAT
GAGACAATAACCCTGATAAATGCTTCAATAATATTGAAAAAGGAAGAGTATGAGTATTCAACATTTCCGT
GTCGCCCTTATTCCCTTTTTTGCGGCATTTTGCCTTCCTGTTTTTGCTCACCCAGAAACGCTGGTGAAAG
TAAAAGATGCTGAAGATCAGTTGGGTGCACGAGTGGGTTACATCGAACTGGATCTCAACAGCGGTAAGAT
CCTTGAGAGTTTTCGCCCCGAAGAACGTTTTCCAATGATGAGCACTTTTAAAGTTCTGCTATGTGGCGCG
GTATTATCCCGTGTTGACGCCGGGCAAGAGCAACTCGGTCGCCGCATACACTATTCTCAGAATGACTTGG
TTGAGTACTCACCAGTCACAGAAAAGCATCTTACGGATGGCATGACAGTAAGAGAATTATGCAGTGCTGC
CATAACCATGAGTGATAACACTGCGGCCAACTTACTTCTGACAACGATCGGAGGACCGAAGGAGCTAACC
GCTTTTTTGCACAACATGGGGGATCATGTAACTCGCCTTGATCGTTGGGAACCGGAGCTGAATGAAGCCA
TACCAAACGACGAGCGTGACACCACGATGCCTGTAGCAATGGCAACAACGTTGCGCAAACTATTAACTGG
CGAACTACTTACTCTAGCTTCCCGGCAACAATTAATAGACTGGATGGAGGCGGATAAAGTTGCAGGACCA
CTTCTGCGCTCGGCCCTTCCGGCTGGCTGGTTTATTGCTGATAAATCTGGAGCCGGTGAGCGTGGGTCTC
GCGGTATCATTGCAGCACTGGGGCCAGATGGTAAGCCCTCCCGTATCGTAGTTATCTACACGACGGGGAG
TCAGGCAACTATGGATGAACGAAATAGACAGATCGCTGAGATAGGTGCCTCACTGATTAAGCATTGGTAA
CTGTCAGACCAAGTTTACTCATATATACTTTAGATTGATTTAAAACTTCATTTTTAATTTAAAAGGATCT
AGGTGAAGATCCTTTTTGATAATCTCATGACCAAAATCCCTTAACGTGAGTTTTCGTTCCACTGAGCGTC
AGACCCCGTAGAAAAGATCAAAGGATCTTCTTGAGATCCTTTTTTTCTGCGCGTAATCTGCTGCTTGCAA
ACAAAAAAACCACCGCTACCAGCGGTGGTTTGTTTGCCGGATCAAGAGCTACCAACTCTTTTTCCGAAGG
TAACTGGCTTCAGCAGAGCGCAGATACCAAATACTGTTCTTCTAGTGTAGCCGTAGTTAGGCCACCACTT
CAAGAACTCTGTAGCACCGCCTACATACCTCGCTCTGCTAATCCTGTTACCAGTGGCTGCTGCCAGTGGC
GATAAGTCGTGTCTTACCGGGTTGGACTCAAGACGATAGTTACCGGATAAGGCGCAGCGGTCGGGCTGAA
CGGGGGGTTCGTGCACACAGCCCAGCTTGGAGCGAACGACCTACACCGAACTGAGATACCTACAGCGTGA
GCTATGAGAAAGCGCCACGCTTCCCGAAGGGAGAAAGGCGGACAGGTATCCGGTAAGCGGCAGGGTCGGA
ACAGGAGAGCGCACGAGGGAGCTTCCAGGGGGAAACGCCTGGTATCTTTATAGTCCTGTCGGGTTTCGCC
ACCTCTGACTTGAGCGTCGATTTTTGTGATGCTCGTCAGGGGGGCGGAGCCTATGGAAAAACGCCAGCAA
CGCGGCCTTTTTACGGTTCCTGGCCTTTTGCTGGCCTTTTGCTCACATGTTCTTTCCTGCGTTATCCCCT
GATTCTGTGGATAACCGTATTACCGCCTTTGAGTGAGCTGATACCGCTCGCCGCAGCCGAACGACCGAGC
GCAGCGAGTCAGTGAGCGAGGAAGCGGAAGAGCGCCCAATACGCAAACCGCCTCTCCCCGCGCGTTGGCC
GATTCATTAATGCAGCTGGCACGACAGGTTTCCCGACTGGAAAGCGGGCAGTGAGCGCAACGCAATTAAT
GTGAGTTAGCTCACTCATTAGGCACCCCAGGCTTTACACTTTATGCTTCCGGCTCGTATGTTGTGTGGAA
TTGTGAGCGGATAACAATTTCACACAGGAAACAGCTATGACCATGATTACGCCAAGCGCGCAATTTAACC
CTCACTAAAGGGAACAAAAGCTGGAGCTGCAAGCTTAATGTAGTCTTATGCAATACTCTTGTAGTCTTGC
AACATGGTAACGATGAGTTAGCAACATGCCTTACAAGGAGAGAAAAAGCACCGTGCATGCCGATTGGTGG
AAGTAAGGTGGTACGATCGTGCCTTATTAGGAAGGCAACAGACGGGTCTGACATGGATTGGACGAACCAC
TGAATTGCCGCATTGCAGAGATATTGTATTTAAGTGCCTAGCTCGATACAATAAACGGGTCTCTCTGGTT
AGACCAGATCTGAGCCTGGGAGCTCTCTGGCTAACTAGGGAACCCACTGCTTAAGCCTCAATAAAGCTTG
CCTTGAGTGCTTCAAGTAGTGTGTGCCCGTCTGTTGTGTGACTCTGGTAACTAGAGATCCCTCAGACCCT
TTTAGTCAGTGTGGAAAATCTCTAGCAGTGGCGCCCGAACAGGGACTTGAAAGCGAAAGGGAAACCAGAG
GAGCTCTCTCGACGCAGGACTCGGCTTGCTGAAGCGCGCACGGCAAGAGGCGAGGGGCGGCGACTGGTGA
GTACGCCAAAAATTTTGACTAGCGGAGGCTAGAAGGAGAGAGATGGGTGCGAGAGCGTCAGTATTAAGCG
GGGGAGAATTAGATCGCGATGGGAAAAAATTCGGTTAAGGCCAGGGGGAAAGAAAAAATATAAATTAAAA
CATATAGTATGGGCAAGCAGGGAGCTAGAACGATTCGCAGTTAATCCTGGCCTGTTAGAAACATCAGAAG
GCTGTAGACAAATACTGGGACAGCTACAACCATCCCTTCAGACAGGATCAGAAGAACTTAGATCATTATA
TAATACAGTAGCAACCCTCTATTGTGTGCATCAAAGGATAGAGATAAAAGACACCAAGGAAGCTTTAGAC
AAGATAGAGGAAGAGCAAAACAAAAGTAAGACCACCGCACAGCAAGCGGCCGGCCGCTGATCTTCAGACC
TGGAGGAGGAGATATGAGGGACAATTGGAGAAGTGAATTATATAAATATAAAGTAGTAAAAATTGAACCA
TTAGGAGTAGCACCCACCAAGGCAAAGAGAAGAGTGGTGCAGAGAGAAAAAAGAGCAGTGGGAATAGGAG
CTTTGTTCCTTGGGTTCTTGGGAGCAGCAGGAAGCACTATGGGCGCAGCGTCAATGACGCTGACGGTACA
GGCCAGACAATTATTGTCTGGTATAGTGCAGCAGCAGAACAATTTGCTGAGGGCTATTGAGGCGCAACAG
CATCTGTTGCAACTCACAGTCTGGGGCATCAAGCAGCTCCAGGCAAGAATCCTGGCTGTGGAAAGATACC
TAAAGGATCAACAGCTCCTGGGGATTTGGGGTTGCTCTGGAAAACTCATTTGCACCACTGCTGTGCCTTG
GAATGCTAGTTGGAGTAATAAATCTCTGGAACAGATTTGGAATCACACGACCTGGATGGAGTGGGACAGA
GAAATTAACAATTACACAAGCTTAATACACTCCTTAATTGAAGAATCGCAAAACCAGCAAGAAAAGAATG
AACAAGAATTATTGGAATTAGATAAATGGGCAAGTTTGTGGAATTGGTTTAACATAACAAATTGGCTGTG
GTATATAAAATTATTCATAATGATAGTAGGAGGCTTGGTAGGTTTAAGAATAGTTTTTGCTGTACTTTCT
ATAGTGAATAGAGTTAGGCAGGGATATTCACCATTATCGTTTCAGACCCACCTCCCAACCCCGAGGGGAC
CCGACAGGCCCGAAGGAATAGAAGAAGAAGGTGGAGAGAGAGACAGAGACAGATCCATTCGATTAGTGAA
CGGATCTCGACGGTATCGCCGAATTCACAAATGGCAGTATTCATCCACAATTTTAAAAGAAAAGGGGGGA
TTGGGGGGTACAGTGCAGGGGAAAGAATAGTAGACATAATAGCAACAGACATACAAACTAAAGAATTACA
AAAACAAATTACAAAAATTCAAAATTTTATCGATAAGCTTGATATCACCATGATTACGCCAAGCTATCAA
CTTTGTATAGAAAAGTTGGGCTCCGGTGCCCGTCAGTGGGCAGAGCGCACATCGCCCACAGTCCCCGAGA
AGTTGGGGGGAGGGGTCGGCAATTGAACCGGTGCCTAGAGAAGGTGGCGCGGGGTAAACTGGGAAAGTGA
TGTCGTGTACTGGCTCCGCCTTTTTCCCGAGGGTGGGGGAGAACCGTATATAAGTGCAGTAGTCGCCGTG
AACGTTCTTTTTCGCAACGGGTTTGCCGCCAGAACACAGGTAAGTGCCGTGTGTGGTTCCCGCGGGCCTG
GCCTCTTTACGGGTTATGGCCCTTGCGTGCCTTGAATTACTTCCACCTGGCTGCAGTACGTGATTCTTGA
TCCCGAGCTTCGGGTTGGAAGTGGGTGGGAGAGTTCGAGGCCTTGCGCTTAAGGAGCCCCTTCGCCTCGT
GCTTGAGTTGAGGCCTGGCCTGGGCGCTGGGGCCGCCGCGTGCGAATCTGGTGGCACCTTCGCGCCTGTC
TCGCTGCTTTCGATAAGTCTCTAGCCATTTAAAATTTTTGATGACCTGCTGCGACGCTTTTTTTCTGGCA
AGATAGTCTTGTAAATGCGGGCCAAGATCTGCACACTGGTATTTCGGTTTTTGGGGCCGCGGGCGGCGAC
GGGGCCCGTGCGTCCCAGCGCACATGTTCGGCGAGGCGGGGCCTGCGAGCGCGGCCACCGAGAATCGGAC
GGGGGTAGTCTCAAGCTGGCCGGCCTGCTCTGGTGCCTGGCCTCGCGCCGCCGTGTATCGCCCCGCCCTG
GGCGGCAAGGCTGGCCCGGTCGGCACCAGTTGCGTGAGCGGAAAGATGGCCGCTTCCCGGCCCTGCTGCA
GGGAGCTCAAAATGGAGGACGCGGCGCTCGGGAGAGCGGGCGGGTGAGTCACCCACACAAAGGAAAAGGG
CCTTTCCGTCCTCAGCCGTCGCTTCATGTGACTCCACGGAGTACCGGGCGCCGTCCAGGCACCTCGATTA
GTTCTCGAGCTTTTGGAGTACGTCGTCTTTAGGTTGGGGGGAGGGGTTTTATGCGATGGAGTTTCCCCAC
ACTGAGTGGGTGGAGACTGAAGTTAGGCCAGCTTGGCACTTGATGTAATTCTCCTTGGAATTTGCCCTTT
TTGAGTTTGGATCTTGGTTCATTCTCAAGCCTCAGACAGTGGTTCAAAGTTTTTTTCTTCCATTTCAGGT
GTCGTGAGGAATTCAAGTTT
Features (pLannotate 1.2.2; 33 found; start..end, strand, type, name):
     20..1198    +  CDS            p53 (sequence withheld): human tumor suppressor protein that is often mutated in cancers; Homo sapiens TP53; responds to cellular stresses to regulate the expression of target genes
   1203..1223    -  protein_bind   attB2: mutant version of attB; core recombination site for the Gateway® BP reaction BP Clonase™
   1226..1945    +  CDS            mCerulean: enhanced monomeric variant of CFP (Rizzo et al., 2004) mammalian codon-optimized
   1946..1966    -  protein_bind   attB3: mutant version of attB; core recombination site for the Gateway® BP reaction BP Clonase™
   2025..2354    +  promoter       SV40 promoter: SV40 enhancer and early promoter
   2389..3183    +  CDS            NeoR/KanR: aminoglycoside phosphotransferase from Tn5; aph(3')-II (or nptII); confers resistance to neomycin, kanamycin, and G418 (Geneticin®)
   3225..3813    +  misc_feature   WPRE: woodchuck hepatitis virus posttranscriptional regulatory element
   3821..3886    +  CDS            nef (fragment): NEF_HV1Z2 - Experimental evidence at protein level: Swiss-Prot protein existence level 1. Extracellular Nef protein targets CD4(+) T-lymphocytes for apoptosis by interacting with CXCR4 surface receptors. From Human immunodeficiency virus type 1 group M subtype D (isolate Z2/CDC-Z34) (HIV-1).
   3888..4121    +  LTR            3' LTR (ΔU3): self-inactivating 3' long terminal repeat (LTR) from HIV-1
   4193..4314    +  polyA_signal   SV40 poly(A) signal: SV40 polyadenylation signal
   4333..4468    +  rep_origin     SV40 ori: SV40 origin of replication
   4501..4519    -  promoter       T7 promoter: promoter for bacteriophage T7 RNA polymerase
   4527..4682    +  CDS            lacZα (fragment): LacZα fragment of β-galactosidase; lacZ fragment
   4686..5141    +  rep_origin     f1 ori (sequence partly withheld): f1 bacteriophage origin of replication; arrow indicates direction of (+) strand synthesis
   5170..5274    +  promoter       AmpR promoter: bla
   5275..6135    +  CDS            AmpR: β-lactamase; bla; confers resistance to ampicillin, carbenicillin, and related antibiotics
   6306..6894    +  rep_origin     ori: high-copy-number ColE1/pMB1/pBR322/pUC origin of replication
   7077..7169    +  CDS            lacI (fragment): lac repressor; lacI; The lac repressor binds to the lac operator to inhibit transcription in E. coli. This inhibition can be relieved by adding lactose or isopropyl-β-D-thiogalactopyranoside (IPTG).
   7182..7203    +  protein_bind   CAP binding site: CAP binding activates transcription in the presence of cAMP. E. coli catabolite activator protein
   7218..7248    +  promoter       lac promoter: promoter for the E. coli lac operon
   7256..7272    +  protein_bind   lac operator: The lac repressor binds to the lac operator to inhibit transcription in E. coli. This inhibition can be relieved by adding lactose or isopropyl-β-D-thiogalactopyranoside (IPTG). lac repressor encoded by lacI
   7320..7336    +  promoter       T3 promoter (fragment): promoter for bacteriophage T3 RNA polymerase
   7364..7585    +  promoter       RSV promoter: Rous sarcoma virus enhancer/promoter
   7592..7772    +  LTR            5' LTR (truncated): truncated 5' long terminal repeat (LTR) from HIV-1
   7819..7944    +  misc_feature   HIV-1 Ψ: packaging signal of human immunodeficiency virus type 1
   7928..8266    +  CDS            HIV-1 gag (fragment): gag protein from human immunodeficiency virus 1; gag
   8441..8674    +  misc_feature   RRE: The Rev response element (RRE) of HIV-1 allows for Rev-dependent mRNA export from the nucleus to the cytoplasm.
   9051..9151    +  CDS            Rev (fragment): human immunodeficiency virus 1 (HIV-1) Rev protein; rev; enhances nuclear export of unspliced and incompletely spliced viral mRNAs
   9196..9313    +  misc_feature   cPPT/CTS: central polypurine tract and central termination sequence of HIV-1
   9313..9331    -  misc_feature   MCS (fragment): pBluescript multiple cloning site
   9353..9373    +  protein_bind   attB4: mutant version of attB; core recombination site for the Gateway® BP reaction BP Clonase™
   9374..10552   +  promoter       EF-1α promoter: strong constitutive promoter for human elongation factor EF-1α
  10559..14      +  protein_bind   attB1 (across the origin): mutant version of attB; core recombination site for the Gateway® BP reaction BP Clonase™
