[The description below was written by a language model from this plasmid's Addgene catalogue record and pLannotate feature annotations shown in this document.]
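Description:
pRRLNeo-pEF1a-p53ash-mCerulean is a third-generation, self-inactivating HIV-1 lentiviral transfer vector built on the pRRL backbone (modified to carry neomycin resistance) for stable expression of fluorescently tagged human p53 in mammalian cells. In bacteria it is maintained through a ColE1/pUC-type origin and ampicillin resistance; the catalogue lists it as low copy and propagated in a recombination-deficient strain, as is usual for LTR-containing plasmids. An f1 origin and remnants of a pBluescript-type lac region are also present. The viral genome is transcribed from a chimeric RSV promoter/truncated 5' LTR and contains the Ψ packaging signal with a partial gag sequence, the RRE for Rev-dependent nuclear export, the cPPT/CTS, a WPRE, and a ΔU3 3' LTR that silences LTR promoter activity after integration. An SV40 poly(A) signal and SV40 origin lie downstream of this LTR.

The payload was assembled by multisite Gateway cloning, as shown by the attB4, attB1, attB2 and attB3 sites that separate its modules. The human EF-1α promoter drives the TP53 coding sequence fused at its C terminus, across the attB2 site, to mCerulean, a monomeric cyan fluorescent protein. The p53 sequence carries seven silent mutations that make it resistant to a published p53 shRNA, so the tagged protein can be expressed while endogenous p53 is knocked down. A separate SV40 promoter–NeoR cassette inside the provirus allows G418 selection of transduced cells. The associated publication concerns p53 tetramerization in individual living cells, consistent with use of this construct for live-cell fluorescence imaging of p53.
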