Addgene plasmid #69579: pRRLNeo-pEF1a-p53ash-mCerulean
Purpose: Expresses p53 tagged with mCerulean
Depositing lab: Galit Lahav. Depositing organization: Harvard Medical School. Publication: Activation and control of p53 tetramerization in individual living cells. Gaglia G, Guan Y, Shah JV, Lahav G. Proc Natl Acad Sci U S A. 2013 Sep 17;110(38):15497-501. doi: 10.1073/pnas.1311126110. Epub 2013 Sep 4. PubMed 24006363.
Backbone
  Vector backbone: pRRL
  Backbone size w/o insert (bp): 7429
  Total vector size (bp): 10565
  Modifications to backbone: neomycin resistance
  Vector type: Mammalian Expression, Lentiviral
  Selectable markers: Neomycin (select with G418)
Growth in bacteria
  Bacterial resistance: Ampicillin, 100 μg/mL
  Growth temperature: 37°C
  Growth strain: Stbl3
  Copy number: Low Copy
Gene/Insert
  Gene/Insert name: p53
  Species: H. sapiens (human)
  Insert size (bp): 1179
  Mutation: 7 silent mutations in p53 DNA to prevent targeting by shRNA at positions C777T, T778A, C779G, A781T, G782C, T786A, T789C
  Entrez Gene: TP53 (a.k.a. BCC7, BMFS5, LFS1, P53, TRP53)
  Promoter: EF1alpha
  Tag / fusion protein: mCerulean (C terminal on insert)
  Cloning method: Gateway Cloning
  Sequencing primers: 5′ CAAGTTTGTACAAAAAAGCAGGCT
Terms and licenses: Academic/Nonprofit Terms; Industry Terms: Not Available to Industry
Depositor comments: The silent mutations prevent targeting by shRNA p53 published in Brummelkamp et al Science. 2002;296:550–3.
How to cite: pRRLNeo-pEF1a-p53ash-mCerulean was a gift from Galit Lahav (Addgene plasmid # 69579 ; http://n2t.net/addgene:69579 ; RRID:Addgene_69579)
