>Addgene plasmid #69579 | pRRLNeo-pEF1a-p53ash-mCerulean | addgene partial sequence | sequence record 131834 | EXFP-R 5'-GTCTTGTAGTTGCCGTCGTC-3'
GCCTTCGGGCATGGCGGACTTGAAGAAGTCGTGCTGCTTCATGTGGTCGGGGTAGCGGGCGAAGCACTGC
ACGCCCCAGGTCAGGGTGGTCACGAGGGTGGGCCAGGGCACGGGCAGCTTGCCGGTGGTGCAGATGAACT
TCAGGGTCAGCTTGCCGTAGGTGGCATCGCCCTCGCCCTCGCCGGACACGCTGAACTTGTGGCCGTTTAC
GTCGCCGTCCAGCTCGACCAGGATGGGCACCACCCCGGTGAACAGCTCCTCGCCCTTGCTCACCATTCCC
ACTTTGTACAAGAAAGCTGGGTC
[254 nt withheld, positions 304-557]
