>Addgene plasmid #69579 | pRRLNeo-pEF1a-p53ash-mCerulean | addgene partial sequence | sequence record 131835 | EF1a-F 5'-TCAAGCCTCAGACAGTGGTTC-3'
GGAATTCAGTTTGTACAAAAAAGCAGGCTTC
[489 nt withheld, positions 32-520]
